Addgene plasmid #209030: pLCHKOv3-intergenic-Lb
Purpose: Lentiviral vector expressing U6 driven hybrid guide (hgRNA) targeting two intergenic sites in the human genome using SpCas9 and LbCas12a nucleases (CHyMErA system), respectively
Depositing lab: Thomas Gonatopoulos-Pournatzis. Depositing organization: National Cancer Institute (NCI). Publication: Genome-scale exon perturbation screens uncover exons critical for cell fitness. Xiao MS, Damodaran AP, Kumari B, Dickson E, Xing K, On TA, Parab N, King HE, Perez AR, Guiblet WM, Duncan G, Che A, Chari R, Andresson T, Vidigal JA, Weatheritt RJ, Aregger M, Gonatopoulos-Pournatzis T. Mol Cell. 2024 Jul 11;84(13):2553-2572.e19. doi: 10.1016/j.molcel.2024.05.024. Epub 2024 Jun 24. PubMed 38917794.
Backbone
  Vector backbone: pLCHKOv3
  Vector type: Mammalian Expression, Lentiviral, CRISPR
  Selectable markers: Puromycin
Growth in bacteria
  Bacterial resistance: Ampicillin, 100 μg/mL
  Growth temperature: 30°C
  Growth strain: ccdB Survival
  Copy number: High Copy
Gene/Insert
  Gene/Insert name: intergenic hgRNA with SpCas9 tracrRNAv1 & LbCas12a DR
  gRNA/shRNA sequence: TGACTCTTCCATAGCGATTGGTTTCAGAGCTATGCTGGAAACAGCATAGCAAGTTGAAATAAGGCTAGTCCGTTATCAACTTGAAAAAGTGGCACCGAGTCGGTGCTAATTTCTACTAAGTGTAGATAGAATTGAGTTAGTCAATCCTCTTT
  Species: Synthetic
  Promoter: U6
  Cloning method: Restriction Enzyme; 5′ cloning site Unknown (unknown if destroyed)
  Sequencing primers: 5′ GACTATCATATGCTTACCGT
Terms and licenses: Academic/Nonprofit Terms; Industry Terms: Not Available to Industry
How to cite: pLCHKOv3-intergenic-Lb was a gift from Thomas Gonatopoulos-Pournatzis (Addgene plasmid # 209030 ; http://n2t.net/addgene:209030 ; RRID:Addgene_209030)
