[The description below was written by a language model from this plasmid's Addgene catalogue record and pLannotate feature annotations shown in this document.]
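Description:
pLCHKOv3-intergenic-Lb is a third-generation-style, self-inactivating lentiviral CRISPR vector built on the pLCHKOv3 backbone for delivery of a hybrid guide RNA (hgRNA) into mammalian cells as part of the CHyMErA system. In bacteria it is maintained through a high-copy ColE1/pUC-type origin and selected with ampicillin via the β-lactamase gene. An f1 origin, an SV40 origin and poly(A) signal, and residual lac, T3 and T7 elements are carried over from the parental plasmid. The viral portion comprises an RSV promoter fused to a truncated HIV-1 5' LTR, the Ψ packaging signal with a gag fragment, the Rev response element, a cPPT/CTS, WPRE and a ΔU3 3' LTR. Genomic RNA can therefore be packaged when helper functions are supplied in trans, and the integrated provirus lacks LTR promoter activity.

The payload is a single human U6 (RNA polymerase III) promoter driving a synthetic hgRNA. This transcript joins an SpCas9 spacer and the version 1 SpCas9 tracrRNA scaffold to an LbCas12a direct repeat and a Cas12a spacer. In the annotated sequence the U6 promoter and tracrRNA lie on the strand opposite to the rest of the viral cassette. In the CHyMErA design, Cas12a's own RNase activity processes the fused transcript at the direct repeat, releasing separate Cas9 and Cas12a guides from one promoter. Here both guides target intergenic sites in the human genome, which fits use as a cutting control for paired-nuclease experiments such as the exon perturbation screens it was deposited with, although the record does not state this role explicitly. A separate hPGK promoter expresses puromycin N-acetyltransferase for selection of transduced cells. The nucleases themselves are not encoded on this plasmid and must be provided by the target cells.
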