Features (pLannotate 1.2.2; 27 found; start..end, strand, type, name):
      7..507     +  promoter       hPGK promoter: human phosphoglycerate kinase 1 promoter
    529..1128    +  CDS            PuroR (fragment): puromycin N-acetyltransferase; pac from Streptomyces; confers resistance to puromycin
   1144..1732    +  misc_feature   WPRE: woodchuck hepatitis virus posttranscriptional regulatory element
   1783..1802    +  misc_feature   cPPT/CTS (fragment): central polypurine tract and central termination sequence of HIV-1
   1804..2037    +  LTR            3' LTR (ΔU3): self-inactivating 3' long terminal repeat (LTR) from HIV-1
   2115..2236    +  polyA_signal   SV40 poly(A) signal: SV40 polyadenylation signal
   2276..2411    +  rep_origin     SV40 ori: SV40 origin of replication
   2432..2450    -  promoter       T7 promoter: promoter for bacteriophage T7 RNA polymerase
   2458..2613    +  CDS            lacZα (fragment): LacZα fragment of β-galactosidase; lacZ fragment
   2618..3046    +  rep_origin     f1 ori (sequence partly withheld): f1 bacteriophage origin of replication; arrow indicates direction of (+) strand synthesis
   3099..3203    +  promoter       AmpR promoter: bla
   3204..4064    +  CDS            AmpR: β-lactamase; bla; confers resistance to ampicillin, carbenicillin, and related antibiotics
   4235..4823    +  rep_origin     ori: high-copy-number ColE1/pMB1/pBR322/pUC origin of replication
   5006..5098    +  CDS            lacI (fragment): lac repressor; lacI; The lac repressor binds to the lac operator to inhibit transcription in E. coli. This inhibition can be relieved by adding lactose or isopropyl-β-D-thiogalactopyranoside (IPTG).
   5111..5132    +  protein_bind   CAP binding site: CAP binding activates transcription in the presence of cAMP. E. coli catabolite activator protein
   5147..5177    +  promoter       lac promoter: promoter for the E. coli lac operon
   5185..5201    +  protein_bind   lac operator: The lac repressor binds to the lac operator to inhibit transcription in E. coli. This inhibition can be relieved by adding lactose or isopropyl-β-D-thiogalactopyranoside (IPTG). lac repressor encoded by lacI
   5246..5264    +  promoter       T3 promoter: promoter for bacteriophage T3 RNA polymerase
   5292..5518    +  promoter       RSV promoter: Rous sarcoma virus enhancer/promoter
   5519..5699    +  LTR            5' LTR (truncated): truncated 5' long terminal repeat (LTR) from HIV-1
   5746..5871    +  misc_feature   HIV-1 Ψ: packaging signal of human immunodeficiency virus type 1
   5855..6218    +  CDS            HIV-1 gag (fragment): gag protein from human immunodeficiency virus 1; gag
   6364..6597    +  misc_feature   RRE: The Rev response element (RRE) of HIV-1 allows for Rev-dependent mRNA export from the nucleus to the cytoplasm.
   6974..7000    +  CDS            Rev (fragment): human immunodeficiency virus 1 (HIV-1) Rev protein; rev; enhances nuclear export of unspliced and incompletely spliced viral mRNAs
   7062..7129    -  misc_RNA       tracrRNA (fragment): trans-activating CRISPR RNA for the Streptococcus pyogenes CRISPR/Cas9 system
   7177..7417    -  promoter       U6 promoter: RNA polymerase III promoter for human U6 snRNA
   7459..7576    +  misc_feature   cPPT/CTS: central polypurine tract and central termination sequence of HIV-1
>Addgene plasmid #209030 | pLCHKOv3-intergenic-Lb | addgene full sequence | sequence record 413690 | Addgene NGS Result
CCCGGGTTGCGCCTTTTCCAAGGCAGCCCTGGGTTTGCGCAGGGACGCGGCTGCTCTGGGCGTGGTTCCG
GGAAACGCAGCGGCGCCGACCCTGGGTCTCGCACATTCTTCACGTCCGTTCGCAGCGTCACCCGGATCTT
CGCCGCTACCCTTGTGGGCCCCCCGGCGACGCTTCCTGCTCCGCCCCTAAGTCGGGAAGGTTCCTTGCGG
TTCGCGGCGTGCCGGACGTGACAAACGGAAGCCGCAGCTCACACTAGTACCCTCGCAGACGGACAGCGCC
AGGGAGCAATGGCAGCGCGCCGACCGCGATGGGCTGTGGCCAATAGCGGCTGCTCAGCAGGGCGCGCCGA
GAGCAGCGGCCGGGAAGGGGCGGTGCGGGAGGCGGGGTGTGGGGCGGTAGTGTGGGCCCTGTTCCTGCCC
GCGCGGTGTTCCGCATTCTGCAAGCCTCCGGAGCGCACGTCGGCAGTCGGCTCCCTCGTTGACCGAATCA
CCGACCTCTCTCCCCAGGGGGATCCACCGGAGCTTACCATGACCGAGTACAAGCCCACGGTGCGCCTCGC
CACCCGCGACGACGTCCCCAGGGCCGTACGCACCCTCGCCGCCGCGTTCGCCGACTACCCCGCCACGCGC
CACACCGTCGATCCGGACCGCCACATCGAGCGGGTCACCGAGCTGCAAGAACTCTTCCTCACGCGCGTCG
GGCTCGACATCGGCAAGGTGTGGGTCGCGGACGACGGCGCCGCCGTGGCGGTCTGGACCACGCCGGAGAG
CGTCGAAGCGGGGGCGGTGTTCGCCGAGATCGGCCCGCGCATGGCCGAGTTGAGCGGTTCCCGGCTGGCC
GCGCAGCAACAGATGGAAGGCCTCCTGGCGCCGCACCGGCCCAAGGAGCCCGCGTGGTTCCTGGCCACCG
TCGGTGTTTCGCCCGACCACCAGGGCAAGGGTCTGGGCAGCGCCGTCGTGCTCCCCGGAGTGGAGGCGGC
CGAGCGCGCCGGGGTGCCCGCCTTCCTGGAGACCTCCGCGCCCCGCAACCTCCCCTTCTACGAGCGGCTC
GGCTTCACCGTCACCGCCGACGTCGAGGTGCCCGAAGGACCGCGCACCTGGTGCATGACCCGCAAGCCCG
GTGCCTGAACGCGTTAAGTCGACAATCAACCTCTGGATTACAAAATTTGTGAAAGATTGACTGGTATTCT
TAACTATGTTGCTCCTTTTACGCTATGTGGATACGCTGCTTTAATGCCTTTGTATCATGCTATTGCTTCC
CGTATGGCTTTCATTTTCTCCTCCTTGTATAAATCCTGGTTGCTGTCTCTTTATGAGGAGTTGTGGCCCG
TTGTCAGGCAACGTGGCGTGGTGTGCACTGTGTTTGCTGACGCAACCCCCACTGGTTGGGGCATTGCCAC
CACCTGTCAGCTCCTTTCCGGGACTTTCGCTTTCCCCCTCCCTATTGCCACGGCGGAACTCATCGCCGCC
TGCCTTGCCCGCTGCTGGACAGGGGCTCGGCTGTTGGGCACTGACAATTCCGTGGTGTTGTCGGGGAAAT
CATCGTCCTTTCCTTGGCTGCTCGCCTGTGTTGCCACCTGGATTCTGCGCGGGACGTCCTTCTGCTACGT
CCCTTCGGCCCTCAATCCAGCGGACCTTCCTTCCCGCGGCCTGCTGCCGGCTCTGCGGCCTCTTCCGCGT
CTTCGCCTTCGCCCTCAGACGAGTCGGATCTCCCTTTGGGCCGCCTCCCCGCGTCGACTTTAAGACCAAT
GACTTACAAGGCAGCTGTAGATCTTAGCCACTTTTTAAAAGAAAAGGGGGGACTGGAAGGGCTAATTCAC
TCCCAACGAAGACAAGATCTGCTTTTTGCTTGTACTGGGTCTCTCTGGTTAGACCAGATCTGAGCCTGGG
AGCTCTCTGGCTAACTAGGGAACCCACTGCTTAAGCCTCAATAAAGCTTGCCTTGAGTGCTTCAAGTAGT
GTGTGCCCGTCTGTTGTGTGACTCTGGTAACTAGAGATCCCTCAGACCCTTTTAGTCAGTGTGGAAAATC
TCTAGCAGTACGTATAGTAGTTCATGTCATCTTATTATTCAGTATTTATAACTTGCAAAGAAATGAATAT
CAGAGAGTGAGAGGAACTTGTTTATTGCAGCTTATAATGGTTACAAATAAAGCAATAGCATCACAAATTT
CACAAATAAAGCATTTTTTTCACTGCATTCTAGTTGTGGTTTGTCCAAACTCATCAATGTATCTTATCAT
GTCTGGCTCTAGCTATCCCGCCCCTAACTCCGCCCATCCCGCCCCTAACTCCGCCCAGTTCCGCCCATTC
TCCGCCCCATGGCTGACTAATTTTTTTTATTTATGCAGAGGCCGAGGCCGCCTCGGCCTCTGAGCTATTC
CAGAAGTAGTGAGGAGGCTTTTTTGGAGGCCTAGGGACGTACCCAATTCGCCCTATAGTGAGTCGTATTA
CGCGCGCTCACTGGCCGTCGTTTTACAACGTCGTGACTGGGAAAACCCTGGCGTTACCCAACTTAATCGC
CTTGCAGCACATCCCCCTTTCGCCAGCTGGCGTAATAGCGAAGAGGCCCGCACCGATCGCCCTTCCCAAC
AGTTGCGCAGCCTGAATGGCGAATGGG
[124 nt withheld, positions 2618-2741]
C
[91 nt withheld, positions 2743-2833]
A
[49 nt withheld, positions 2835-2883]
CCTTTGACGTTGGAGTCCACGTTCTTT
[37 nt withheld, positions 2911-2947]
ACCCTATCTCGGTCTATTCTTTTGATTTATAAGGGATTTTGCCGATTTCGGCCTATTGGTTAAAAAATGA
GCTGATTTAACAAAAATTTAACGCGAATTTTAACAAAATATTAACGCTTACAATTTAGGTGGCACTTTTC
GGGGAAATGTGCGCGGAACCCCTATTTGTTTATTTTTCTAAATACATTCAAATATGTATCCGCTCATGAG
ACAATAACCCTGATAAATGCTTCAATAATATTGAAAAAGGAAGAGTATGAGTATTCAACATTTCCGTGTC
GCCCTTATTCCCTTTTTTGCGGCATTTTGCCTTCCTGTTTTTGCTCACCCAGAAACGCTGGTGAAAGTAA
AAGATGCTGAAGATCAGTTGGGTGCACGAGTGGGTTACATCGAACTGGATCTCAACAGCGGTAAGATCCT
TGAGAGTTTTCGCCCCGAAGAACGTTTTCCAATGATGAGCACTTTTAAAGTTCTGCTATGTGGCGCGGTA
TTATCCCGTATTGACGCCGGGCAAGAGCAACTCGGTCGCCGCATACACTATTCTCAGAATGACTTGGTTG
AGTACTCACCAGTCACAGAAAAGCATCTTACGGATGGCATGACAGTAAGAGAATTATGCAGTGCTGCCAT
AACCATGAGTGATAACACTGCGGCCAACTTACTTCTGACAACGATCGGAGGACCGAAGGAGCTAACCGCT
TTTTTGCACAACATGGGGGATCATGTAACTCGCCTTGATCGTTGGGAACCGGAGCTGAATGAAGCCATAC
CAAACGACGAGCGTGACACCACGATGCCTGTAGCAATGGCAACAACGTTGCGCAAACTATTAACTGGCGA
ACTACTTACTCTAGCTTCCCGGCAACAATTAATAGACTGGATGGAGGCGGATAAAGTTGCAGGACCACTT
CTGCGCTCGGCCCTTCCGGCTGGCTGGTTTATTGCTGATAAATCTGGAGCCGGTGAGCGTGGGTCTCGCG
GTATCATTGCAGCACTGGGGCCAGATGGTAAGCCCTCCCGTATCGTAGTTATCTACACGACGGGGAGTCA
GGCAACTATGGATGAACGAAATAGACAGATCGCTGAGATAGGTGCCTCACTGATTAAGCATTGGTAACTG
TCAGACCAAGTTTACTCATATATACTTTAGATTGATTTAAAACTTCATTTTTAATTTAAAAGGATCTAGG
TGAAGATCCTTTTTGATAATCTCATGACCAAAATCCCTTAACGTGAGTTTTCGTTCCACTGAGCGTCAGA
CCCCGTAGAAAAGATCAAAGGATCTTCTTGAGATCCTTTTTTTCTGCGCGTAATCTGCTGCTTGCAAACA
AAAAAACCACCGCTACCAGCGGTGGTTTGTTTGCCGGATCAAGAGCTACCAACTCTTTTTCCGAAGGTAA
CTGGCTTCAGCAGAGCGCAGATACCAAATACTGTTCTTCTAGTGTAGCCGTAGTTAGGCCACCACTTCAA
GAACTCTGTAGCACCGCCTACATACCTCGCTCTGCTAATCCTGTTACCAGTGGCTGCTGCCAGTGGCGAT
AAGTCGTGTCTTACCGGGTTGGACTCAAGACGATAGTTACCGGATAAGGCGCAGCGGTCGGGCTGAACGG
GGGGTTCGTGCACACAGCCCAGCTTGGAGCGAACGACCTACACCGAACTGAGATACCTACAGCGTGAGCT
ATGAGAAAGCGCCACGCTTCCCGAAGGGAGAAAGGCGGACAGGTATCCGGTAAGCGGCAGGGTCGGAACA
GGAGAGCGCACGAGGGAGCTTCCAGGGGGAAACGCCTGGTATCTTTATAGTCCTGTCGGGTTTCGCCACC
TCTGACTTGAGCGTCGATTTTTGTGATGCTCGTCAGGGGGGCGGAGCCTATGGAAAAACGCCAGCAACGC
GGCCTTTTTACGGTTCCTGGCCTTTTGCTGGCCTTTTGCTCACATGTTCTTTCCTGCGTTATCCCCTGAT
TCTGTGGATAACCGTATTACCGCCTTTGAGTGAGCTGATACCGCTCGCCGCAGCCGAACGACCGAGCGCA
GCGAGTCAGTGAGCGAGGAAGCGGAAGAGCGCCCAATACGCAAACCGCCTCTCCCCGCGCGTTGGCCGAT
TCATTAATGCAGCTGGCACGACAGGTTTCCCGACTGGAAAGCGGGCAGTGAGCGCAACGCAATTAATGTG
AGTTAGCTCACTCATTAGGCACCCCAGGCTTTACACTTTATGCTTCCGGCTCGTATGTTGTGTGGAATTG
TGAGCGGATAACAATTTCACACAGGAAACAGCTATGACCATGATTACGCCAAGCGCGCAATTAACCCTCA
CTAAAGGGAACAAAAGCTGGAGCTGCAAGCTTAATGTAGTCTTATGCAATACTCTTGTAGTCTTGCAACA
TGGTAACGATGAGTTAGCAACATGCCTTACAAGGAGAGAAAAAGCACCGTGCATGCCGATTGGTGGAAGT
AAGGTGGTACGATCGTGCCTTATTAGGAAGGCAACAGACGGGTCTGACATGGATTGGACGAACCACTGAA
TTGCCGCATTGCAGAGATATTGTATTTAAGTGCCTAGCTCGATACATAAACGGGTCTCTCTGGTTAGACC
AGATCTGAGCCTGGGAGCTCTCTGGCTAACTAGGGAACCCACTGCTTAAGCCTCAATAAAGCTTGCCTTG
AGTGCTTCAAGTAGTGTGTGCCCGTCTGTTGTGTGACTCTGGTAACTAGAGATCCCTCAGACCCTTTTAG
TCAGTGTGGAAAATCTCTAGCAGTGGCGCCCGAACAGGGACTTGAAAGCGAAAGGGAAACCAGAGGAGCT
CTCTCGACGCAGGACTCGGCTTGCTGAAGCGCGCACGGCAAGAGGCGAGGGGCGGCGACTGGTGAGTACG
CCAAAAATTTTGACTAGCGGAGGCTAGAAGGAGAGAGATGGGTGCGAGAGCGTCAGTATTAAGCGGGGGA
GAATTAGATCGCGATGGGAAAAAATTCGGTTAAGGCCAGGGGGAAAGAAAAAATATAAATTAAAACATAT
AGTATGGGCAAGCAGGGAGCTAGAACGATTCGCAGTTAATCCTGGCCTGTTAGAAACATCAGAAGGCTGT
AGACAAATACTGGGACAGCTACAACCATCCCTTCAGACAGGATCAGAAGAACTTAGATCATTATATAATA
CAGTAGCAACCCTCTATTGTGTGCATCAAAGGATAGAGATAAAAGACACCAAGGAAGCTTTAGACAAGAT
AGAGGAAGAGCAAAACAAAAGTAAGACCACCGCACAGCAAGCGGCCGCTGATCTTCAGACCTGGAGGAGG
AGATATGAGGGACAATTGGAGAAGTGAATTATATAAATATAAAGTAGTAAAAATTGAACCATTAGGAGTA
GCACCCACCAAGGCAAAGAGAAGAGTGGTGCAGAGAGAAAAAAGAGCAGTGGGAATAGGAGCTTTGTTCC
TTGGGTTCTTGGGAGCAGCAGGAAGCACTATGGGCGCAGCGTCAATGACGCTGACGGTACAGGCCAGACA
ATTATTGTCTGGTATAGTGCAGCAGCAGAACAATTTGCTGAGGGCTATTGAGGCGCAACAGCATCTGTTG
CAACTCACAGTCTGGGGCATCAAGCAGCTCCAGGCAAGAATCCTGGCTGTGGAAAGATACCTAAAGGATC
AACAGCTCCTGGGGATTTGGGGTTGCTCTGGAAAACTCATTTGCACCACTGCTGTGCCTTGGAATGCTAG
TTGGAGTAATAAATCTCTGGAACAGATTTGGAATCACACGACCTGGATGGAGTGGGACAGAGAAATTAAC
AATTACACAAGCTTAATACACTCCTTAATTGAAGAATCGCAAAACCAGCAAGAAAAGAATGAACAAGAAT
TATTGGAATTAGATAAATGGGCAAGTTTGTGGAATTGGTTTAACATAACAAATTGGCTGTGGTATATAAA
ATTATTCATAATGATAGTAGGAGGCTTGGTAGGTTTAAGAATAGTTTTTGCTGTACTTTCTATAGTGAAT
AGAGTTAGGCAGGGATATTCACCATTATCGTTTCAGACCCACCTCCCAACCCCGAGGGGACCCAGAGAAT
TCAAAAAAAAAGAGGATTGACTAACTCAATTCTATCTACACTTAGTAGAAATTAGCACCGACTCGGTGCC
ACTTTTTCAAGTTGATAACGGACTAGCCTTATTTCAACTTGCTATGCTGTTTCCAGCATAGCTCTGAAAC
CAATCGCTATGGAAGAGTCACGGTACCTCGTCCTTTCCACAAGATATATAAAGCCAAGAAATCGAAATAC
TTTCAAGTTACGGTAAGCATATGATAGTCCATTTTAAAACATAATTTTAAAACTGCAAACTACCCAAGAA
ATTATTACTTTCTACGTCACGTATTTTGTACTAATATCTTTGTGTTTACAGTCAAATTAATTCTAATTAT
CTCTCTAACAGCCTTGTATCGTATATGCAAATATGAAGGAATCATGGGAAATAGGCCCTCGAATTCTAGA
TCTTGAGACAAATGGCAGTATTCATCCACAATTTTAAAAGAAAAGGGGGGATTGGGGGGTACAGTGCAGG
GGAAAGAATAGTAGACATAATAGCAACAGACATACAAACTAAAGAATTACAAAAACAAATTACAAAAATT
CAAAATTTTCGGGTTTATTACAGGGACAGCAGAGATCCACTTTGGCGCCGGCTCGAGGGGG
